Addgene plasmid #31852: pSC301b
Depositing lab: Yossef Av-Gay. Depositing organization: University of British Columbia. Publication: Monitoring promoter activity and protein localization in Mycobacterium spp. using green fluorescent protein. Cowley SC, Av-Gay Y. Gene. 2001 Feb 21;264(2):225-31. 10.1016/S0378-1119(01)00336-5 PubMed 11250077.
Backbone
  Vector backbone: pSODIT
  Backbone manufacturer: Koen De Smet Imperial College Medical School
  Backbone size w/o insert (bp): 5304
  Vector type: Bacterial Expression
Growth in bacteria
  Bacterial resistance: Hygromycin, 200 μg/mL
  Growth temperature: 37°C
  Growth strain: DH5alpha
  Copy number: High Copy
Gene/Insert
  Gene/Insert name: GFP (including ATG start codon)
  Insert size (bp): 723
  Promoter: none
  Cloning method: Restriction Enzyme; 5′ cloning site HindIII (destroyed during cloning); 3′ cloning site HindIII (destroyed during cloning)
  Sequencing primers: 5′ NA; 3′ GFP-R
Terms and licenses: Academic/Nonprofit Terms; Industry Terms: Not Available to Industry
Depositor comments: Plasmid can also be grown in mycobacteria. This is a control plasmid for pSC301 in which the SOD promoter was excised.
How to cite: pSC301b was a gift from Yossef Av-Gay (Addgene plasmid # 31852 ; http://n2t.net/addgene:31852 ; RRID:Addgene_31852)
