[The description below was written by a language model from this plasmid's Addgene catalogue record.]
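Description:
pSC301b is a bacterial expression-type plasmid built on the pSODIT backbone (about 5.3 kb without insert) that carries a promoterless green fluorescent protein gene. It is maintained at high copy number in standard E. coli cloning strains under hygromycin selection. The depositor notes that it can also be grown in mycobacteria, so it behaves as an E. coli–mycobacterial shuttle vector, although the record does not name the replication origins that support this. No feature table is provided, so the exact arrangement of backbone elements cannot be described beyond the catalogue fields.

The payload is a roughly 0.7 kb GFP coding sequence that includes its own ATG start codon. It was inserted by restriction cloning at HindIII sites that were destroyed in the process. The record lists no promoter upstream of GFP: pSC301b is derived from pSC301, in which GFP is driven by the SOD (superoxide dismutase) promoter, and that promoter has been excised here. The plasmid therefore serves as the negative control for pSC301, establishing the background fluorescence of cells that carry the GFP gene and vector backbone without a dedicated driving promoter.

The associated work concerns the use of GFP to monitor promoter activity and protein localization in Mycobacterium species. In that context, pSC301b provides the baseline against which promoter-dependent GFP signals in mycobacterial or E. coli hosts are compared. No tags, fusion partners or additional reporters are recorded.
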