>Addgene plasmid #31852 | pSC301b | addgene partial sequence | sequence record 38686 | GFP-R 5'-CCATCTAATTCAACAAGAATTGGGACAAC-3'
TCCTTTACTCATATGTTTTTCCTCCTTATAAAGTTAATCAGAATTAGCTTGATCTAGAGCGGCCGCCACC
GCGGTGCGAGCCAGATCTGGTAATCATGTCATAGCTGTTTCCTGTGTGAAATTGTTATCCGCTCACAATT
CCACACAACATACGAGCCGGAAGCATAAAGTGTAAAGCCTGGGGTGCCTAATGAGTGAGCTAACTCACAT
TAATTGCGTTGCGCTCACTGCCCGCTTTCCAGTCGGGAAACCTGTCGTGCCAGCTGCATTAATGAATCGG
CCAACGCGCGGGGAGAGGCGGTTTGCGTATTGGGCGCTCTTCCGCTTCCTCGCTCACTGACTCGCTGCGC
TCGGTCGTTCGGCTGCGGCGAGCGGTATCAGCTCACTCAAAGGCGGTAATACGGTTATCCACAGAATCAG
GGGATAACGCAGGAAAGAACATGTGAGCAAAAGGCCAGCAAAAGGCCAGGAACCGTAAAAAGGCCGCGTT
GCTGGCGTTTTTCCATAGGCTCCGCCCCCCTGACGAGCATCACAAAAATCGACGCTCAAGTCAGAGGTGG
CGAAACCCGACAGGACTATAAAGATACCAGGCGTTTCCCCCTGGAAGCTCCCTCGTGCGCTCTCCTGTTC
CGACCCTGCCGCTTACCGGATACCTGTCCGCCTTTCTCCCTTCGGGAAGCGTGGCGCTTTCTCATAGCTC
ACGCTGTAGGTATCTCAGTTCGGTGTAGGTCGTTCGCTCCAAGCTGGGCTGTGTGCACGAACCCCCCGTT
CAGCCCGACCGCTGCGCCTTATCCGGTAACTATCGTCTTGAGTCCAACCCGGTAAGACACGACTTATCGC
CACTGGCAGCAGCCACTGGTA
